>Addgene plasmid #203811 | pAcCas12nHS_RV6_empty | addgene full sequence | sequence record 405075 | Addgene NGS Result
GGTACCGATTAGTGAACGGATCTCGACGGTATCGATCACGAGACTAGCCTCGAGCGGCCGCCCCCTTCAC
CGAGGGCCTATTTCCCATGATTCCTTCATATTTGCATATACGATACAAGGCTGTTAGAGAGATAATTGGA
ATTAATTTGACTGTAAACACAAAGATATTAGTACAAAATACGTGACGTAGAAAGTAATAATTTCTTGGGT
AGTTTGCAGTTTTAAAATTATGTTTTAAAATGGACTATCATATGCTTACCGTAACTTGAAAGTATTTCGA
TTTCTTGGCTTTATATATCTTGTGGAAAGGACGAAACACCGCAGTGCTGATCGATCGAAACGTCGCCTGC
GATAGGCGGGAGACGCTAAACGCCCGTGGAGCATCCATAAGACCAACCACCTCTCGGGGCGGTAGGCACG
ACGCATCGAAGCGGGAAGGCTCCGGCGCTCGGCCTGAGTCACCTCAGCAGAGTGATCTGCTGACGCTCGA
AAGAGCGATCGCGAGACCATTGGTCTCATTTTTTTGAATTCTCGACCTCGAGACAAATGGCAGTATTCAT
CCACAATTTTAAAAGAAAAGGGGGGATTGGGGGGTACAGTGCAGGGGAAAGAATAGTAGACATAATAGCA
ACAGACATACAAACTAAAGAATTACAAAAACAAATTACAAAAATTCAAAATTTTCGGGTTTATTACAGGG
ACAGCAGAGATCCACTTTGGCCGCGGCTCGAGGGGGTTGGGGTTGCGCCTTTTCCAAGGCAGCCCTGGGT
TTGCGCAGGGACGCGGCTGCTCTGGGCGTGGTTCCGGGAAACGCAGCGGCGCCGACCCTGGGACTCGCAC
ATTCTTCACGTCCGTTCGCAGCGTCACCCGGATCTTCGCCGCTACCCTTGTGGGCCCCCCGGCGACGCTT
CCTGCTCCGCCCCTAAGTCGGGAAGGTTCCTTGCGGTTCGCGGCGTGCCGGACGTGACAAACGGAAGCCG
CACGTCTCACTAGTACCCTCGCAGACGGACAGCGCCAGGGAGCAATGGCAGCGCGCCGACCGCGATGGGC
TGTGGCCAATAGCGGCTGCTCAGCAGGGCGCGCCGAGAGCAGCGGCCGGGAAGGGGCGGTGCGGGAGGCG
GGGTGTGGGGCGGTAGTGTGGGCCCTGTTCCTGCCCGCGCGGTGTTCCGCATTCTGCAAGCCTCCGGAGC
GCACGTCGGCAGTCGGCTCCCTCGTTGACCGAATCACCGACCTCTCTCCCCAGGGGGATCCACCGGAGCT
TACCATGACCGAGTACAAGCCCACGGTGCGCCTCGCCACCCGCGACGACGTCCCCAGGGCCGTACGCACC
CTCGCCGCCGCGTTCGCCGACTACCCCGCCACGCGCCACACCGTCGATCCGGACCGCCACATCGAGCGGG
TCACCGAGCTGCAAGAACTCTTCCTCACGCGCGTCGGGCTCGACATCGGCAAGGTGTGGGTCGCGGACGA
CGGCGCCGCGGTGGCGGTCTGGACCACGCCGGAGAGCGTCGAAGCGGGGGCGGTGTTCGCCGAGATCGGC
CCGCGCATGGCCGAGTTGAGCGGTTCCCGGCTGGCCGCGCAGCAACAGATGGAAGGCCTCCTGGCGCCGC
ACCGGCCCAAGGAGCCCGCGTGGTTCCTGGCCACCGTCGGCGTCTCGCCCGACCACCAGGGCAAGGGTCT
GGGCAGCGCCGTCGTGCTCCCCGGAGTGGAGGCGGCCGAGCGCGCCGGGGTGCCCGCCTTCCTGGAAACC
TCCGCGCCCCGCAACCTCCCCTTCTACGAGCGGCTCGGCTTCACCGTCACCGCCGACGTCGAGGTGCCCG
AAGGACCGCGCACCTGGTGCATGACCCGCAAGCCCGGTGCCTGACGCCCGCCCCACGACCCGCAGCGCCC
GACCGAAAGGAGCGCACGACCCCATGCATCGGTACCTTTAAGACCAATGACTTACAAGGCAGCTGTAGAT
CTTAGCCACTTTCTAGAGTCGGGGCGGCCGGCCGCTTCGAGCAGACATGATAAGATACATTGATGAGTTT
GGACAAACCACAACTAGAATGCAGTGAAAAAAATGCTTTATTTGTGAAATTTGTGATGCTATTGCTTTAT
TTGTAACCATTATAAGCTGCAATAAACAAGTTAACAACAACAATTGCATTCATTTTATGTTTCAGGTTCA
GGGGGAGGTGTGGGAGGTTTTTTAAAGCAAGTAAAACCTCTACAAATGTGGTAAAATCGATAAGGATCCG
TCGACCGATGCCCTTGAGAGCCTTCAACCCAGTCAGCTCCTTCCGGTGGGCGCGGGGCATGACTATCGTC
GCCGCACTTATGACTGTCTTCTTTATCATGCAACTCGTAGGACAGGTGCCGGCAGCGCTCTTCCGCTTCC
TCGCTCACTGACTCGCTGCGCTCGGTCGTTCGGCTGCGGCGAGCGGTATCAGCTCACTCAAAGGCGGTAA
TACGGTTATCCACAGAATCAGGGGATAACGCAGGAAAGAACATGTGAGCAAAAGGCCAGCAAAAGGCCAG
GAACCGTAAAAAGGCCGCGTTGCTGGCGTTTTTCCATAGGCTCCGCCCCCCTGACGAGCATCACAAAAAT
CGACGCTCAAGTCAGAGGTGGCGAAACCCGACAGGACTATAAAGATACCAGGCGTTTCCCCCTGGAAGCT
CCCTCGTGCGCTCTCCTGTTCCGACCCTGCCGCTTACCGGATACCTGTCCGCCTTTCTCCCTTCGGGAAG
CGTGGCGCTTTCTCATAGCTCACGCTGTAGGTATCTCAGTTCGGTGTAGGTCGTTCGCTCCAAGCTGGGC
TGTGTGCACGAACCCCCCGTTCAGCCCGACCGCTGCGCCTTATCCGGTAACTATCGTCTTGAGTCCAACC
CGGTAAGACACGACTTATCGCCACTGGCAGCAGCCACTGGTAACAGGATTAGCAGAGCGAGGTATGTAGG
CGGTGCTACAGAGTTCTTGAAGTGGTGGCCTAACTACGGCTACACTAGAAGAACAGTATTTGGTATCTGC
GCTCTGCTGAAGCCAGTTACCTTCGGAAAAAGAGTTGGTAGCTCTTGATCCGGCAAACAAACCACCGCTG
GTAGCGGTGGTTTTTTTGTTTGCAAGCAGCAGATTACGCGCAGAAAAAAAGGATCTCAAGAAGATCCTTT
GATCTTTTCTACGGGGTCTGACGCTCAGTGGAACGAAAACTCACGTTAAGGGATTTTGGTCATGAGATTA
TCAAAAAGGATCTTCACCTAGATCCTTTTAAATTAAAAATGAAGTTTTAAATCAATCTAAAGTATATATG
AGTAAACTTGGTCTGACAGTTACCAATGCTTAATCAGTGAGGCACCTATCTCAGCGATCTGTCTATTTCG
TTCATCCATAGTTGCCTGACTCCCCGTCGTGTAGATAACTACGATACGGGAGGGCTTACCATCTGGCCCC
AGTGCTGCAATGATACCGCGGGACCCACGCTCACCGGCTCCAGATTTATCAGCAATAAACCAGCCAGCCG
GAAGGGCCGAGCGCAGAAGTGGTCCTGCAACTTTATCCGCCTCCATCCAGTCTATTAATTGTTGCCGGGA
AGCTAGAGTAAGTAGTTCGCCAGTTAATAGTTTGCGCAACGTTGTTGCCATTGCTACAGGCATCGTGGTG
TCACGCTCGTCGTTTGGTATGGCTTCATTCAGCTCCGGTTCCCAACGATCAAGGCGAGTTACATGATCCC
CCATGTTGTGCAAAAAAGCGGTTAGCTCCTTCGGTCCTCCGATCGTTGTCAGAAGTAAGTTGGCCGCAGT
GTTATCACTCATGGTTATGGCAGCACTGCATAATTCTCTTACTGTCATGCCATCCGTAAGATGCTTTTCT
GTGACTGGTGAGTACTCAACCAAGTCATTCTGAGAATAGTGTATGCGGCGACCGAGTTGCTCTTGCCCGG
CGTCAATACGGGATAATACCGCGCCACATAGCAGAACTTTAAAAGTGCTCATCATTGGAAAACGTTCTTC
GGGGCGAAAACTCTCAAGGATCTTACCGCTGTTGAGATCCAGTTCGATGTAACCCACTCGTGCACCCAAC
TGATCTTCAGCATCTTTTACTTTCACCAGCGTTTCTGGGTGAGCAAAAACAGGAAGGCAAAATGCCGCAA
AAAAGGGAATAAGGGCGACACGGAAATGTTGAATACTCATACTCTTCCTTTTTCAATATTATTGAAGCAT
TTATCAGGGTTATTGTCTCATGAGCGGATACATATTTGAATGTATTTAGAAAAATAAACAAATAGGGGTT
CCGCGCACATTTCCCCGAAAAGTGCCACCTGCAGGAAACAGCTATGACCATGATTACGCCAAGCTCTAGC
TAGAGGTCGACGGTATCGAGCCCCAGCTGGTTCTTTCCGCCTCAGAAGCCATAGAGCCCACCGCATCCCC
AGCATGCCTGCTATTGTCTTCCCAATCCTCCCCCTTGCTGTCCTGCCCCACCCCACCCCCCAGAATAGAA
TGACACCTACTCAGACAATGCGATGCAATTTCCTCATTTTATTAGGAAAGGACAGTGGGAGTGGCACCTT
CCAGGGTCAAGGAAGGCACGGGGGAGGGGCAAACAACAGATGGCTGGCAACTAGAAGGCACAGTCGAGGC
TGATCAGCGGGTTTAAACTCAATGGTGATGGTGATGATGACCGGTTAGACTTTCCTCTTCTTCTTGGGAG
AACCACCAGAGGGGGGTGTGGCGGTTTCGTTGTTCAGTGTGGGGAGTGTGAGCAGATCAGACTGCTGGGG
GGACTCTGGCCGGGCCCCGCTCCCCTCCCTCTTGCTGGCGTCGTGCCGCCCCCCCCGGCTTGTGGTGGGC
CGGATGCTGGCCCCCCTGGCGTTCAAAGTCTCCCGCCGGTCGCAGGCCACGTTCCTATCAATCAACACAG
CGTGCCTCTCGATGTTCCTAGCGGCGTTCATATCTCTATCCATGACCAGGCCGCAGTCGGTGCACCTAAA
CACCCTATCGGAGAGCTTCAAGTGGGGGTTCTGCCAGCCGCACCCGCTGCAGGTCTTGCTGGAGGGGAAC
CACCTGTCGGCCACGGCCAGCTCGCTCCCGTACCAGGTGGCCTTGTAGTTCACCTGCCTCCGCAGCTCGG
CAGGGGCGCTGTCCAGGATGACCCGGTTCAGCCCGGCCTTCTGCCGGACGTTCTTCCCTGGGGCGGCCAC
TGTCCCCCTGGCGGACCTGGTCATGCCGGCGACGTTCAGATCCTCCAGGGCCACCACGGCGAACCCTGTG
GTCAGCCGCTTGGTGATCTGGTGCAGGGCGGCGTGCCGCCGGACGGCCACCTCGTGATGGGCCCTCCCCA
CCCGCCGCTTGGCCTTCTCTCTCCTGGCGCTGCCCTTCTGTGTCCTGGCCAGGGCCCGCTGGGCCTTGAG
CAGCCGCCTCTCAGCCTGCCTCAGGTGCTGGGGGTTTCTCACCAGGGCGCTGCTTGGGTCGTCGACGACC
AGGGGCTTGGACAGGGCGGCCAGCACCTTCACCCCCAGGTCCACTCCCACGGCGCCCCTCTCCCGCTGCC
GCCTGCTGGGCCGATCGGGCACCTGCACTGTCACCTTGCAGAGCACGGAGGCGTACCACCTGTGTCCGCC
CCTACTCACAGTCACGGACTGCACCACGGCGTCGCCTCTGTCAATGAGCCTGGCGAGCCGCTTGCCGCTG
TCGTGCAGCCTCACCTCGCCAATCCTAGGCAGCCTCAGCCTTCTGTAGCCAGCCAGCCTGATGCTGGGCT
TCTTCACATCGTGGTGCAATCTAAAGCTATCCCGAGCCCGGCCCTTCTTCTTAAACCGGGGGTAGCCCAC
CCTCCTCCCCACTCTCTTGCCGCTCAGGCTGTCGAGCCAGTTCTTCCATGCCTGGTCGGCGTCAATAAAG
GCGCTCTGGAAGGCGTAGGTGTTCACCTCGTGCCACCATGGGCAGGCCCCATCCAGGCCCTTCCGGGAAT
CCCCCTTCACGGCGTTCAGGGCCTTCTGGATGGCTGGCTTCATAGGCACGGGGACCCGGACCTGCCGCCG
GGCCTGCTCCTCGGGCACGCCATCGCCCACGAGCTTGGCCACCTCGGCCCGCCACCGCTCGTGGGCCCCC
ACCTTGGCGGCGAGGGCGTGGTTGAAGGCCCACCTGGCGGCCCCGGCGTGCCGGCTCAGGGCGGCCACCT
GGACGGAAGTAGGATCGAGGGCGAACCGAAAGGCCTTCAGGATCTCTGTCTGCACCATGACCTTCCTCTT
CTTCTTAGGGGCCATGGTGGCGGCTCTCCCTATAGTGAGTCGTATTAGCGGCCGCGGATCTCTAGCGGAT
CTGACGGTTCACTAAACCAGCTCTGCTTATATAGACCTCCCACCGTACACGCCTACCGCCCATTTGCGTC
AATGGGGCGGAGTTGTTACGACATTTTGGAAAGTCCCGTTGATTTTGGTGCCAAAACAAACTCCCATTGA
CGTCAATGGGGTGGAGACTTGGAAATCCCCGTGAGTCAAACCGCTATCCACGCCCATTGATGTACTGCCA
AAACCGCATCACCATGGTAATAGCGATGACTAATACGTAGATGTACTGCCAAGTAGGAAAGTCCCATAAG
GTCATGTACTGGGCATAATGCCAGGCGGGCCATTTACCGTCATTGACGTCAATAGGGGGCGTACTTGGCA
TATGATACACTTGATGTACTGCCAAGTGGGCAGTTTACCGTAAATACTCCACCCATTGACGTCAATGGAA
AGTCCCTATTGGCGTTACTATGGGAACATACGTCATTATTGACGTCAATGGGCGGGGGTCGTTGGGCGGT
CAGCCAGGCGGGCCATTTACCGTAAGTTATGTAACGCGGAACTCCATATATGGGCTATGAACTAATGACC
CCGTAATTGATTACTATTAATAACTAGTCAATAATCAATGTCAACGCGTATATCTGGCCCGTACATCGCG
AAGCAGCGCAAAACGCCTAACCCTAAGCAGATTCTTCATGCAATTGTCGGTCAAGAATCGATAGTACTAA
CATACGCTCTCCATCAAAACAAAACGAAACAAAACAAACTAGCAAAATAGGCTGTCCCCAGTGCAAGTGC
AGGTGCCAGAACATTTCTCTATCGATA
Features (pLannotate 1.2.2; 19 found; start..end, strand, type, name):
      6..22      +  CDS            Rev (fragment): human immunodeficiency virus 1 (HIV-1) Rev protein; rev; enhances nuclear export of unspliced and incompletely spliced viral mRNAs
     72..312     +  promoter       U6 promoter: RNA polymerase III promoter for human U6 snRNA
    567..684     +  misc_feature   cPPT/CTS: central polypurine tract and central termination sequence of HIV-1
    733..1243    +  promoter       hPGK promoter: human phosphoglycerate kinase 1 promoter
   1265..1864    +  CDS            PuroR (fragment): puromycin N-acetyltransferase; pac from Streptomyces; confers resistance to puromycin
   1907..1975    +  CDS            nef (fragment): NEF_HV1Z2 - Experimental evidence at protein level: Swiss-Prot protein existence level 1. Extracellular Nef protein targets CD4(+) T-lymphocytes for apoptosis by interacting with CXCR4 surface receptors. From Human immunodeficiency virus type 1 group M subtype D (isolate Z2/CDC-Z34) (HIV-1).
   2011..2132    -  polyA_signal   SV40 poly(A) signal: SV40 polyadenylation signal
   2155..2223    -  CDS            large T antigen (fragment): large T antigen from SV40 (simian virus 40)
   2239..2371    +  CDS            TcR (fragment): tetracycline efflux protein; tet; confers resistance to tetracycline
   2551..3139    -  rep_origin     ori: high-copy-number ColE1/pMB1/pBR322/pUC origin of replication
   3310..4170    -  CDS            AmpR: β-lactamase; bla; confers resistance to ampicillin, carbenicillin, and related antibiotics
   4171..4275    -  promoter       AmpR promoter: bla
   4343..4359    -  misc_feature   MCS (fragment): pBluescript multiple cloning site
   4364..4385    -  promoter       SV40 promoter (fragment): SV40 enhancer and early promoter
   4389..4613    -  polyA_signal   bGH poly(A) signal: bovine growth hormone polyadenylation signal
   6259..6277    -  promoter       T7 promoter: promoter for bacteriophage T7 RNA polymerase
   6319..6522    -  promoter       CMV promoter: human cytomegalovirus (CMV) immediate early promoter
   6523..6902    -  enhancer       CMV enhancer: human cytomegalovirus immediate early enhancer
   6999..7090    +  misc_feature   pause site: RNA polymerase II transcriptional pause signal from the human α2 globin gene
