[The description below was written by a language model from this plasmid's Addgene catalogue record and pLannotate feature annotations shown in this document.]
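Description:
pAcCas12nHS_RV6_empty is a high-copy, pUC-type CRISPR plasmid for expressing the miniature type V nuclease AcCas12n (also called Cas12U4) together with its guide RNA in mammalian cells. It replicates in E. coli from a ColE1/pUC origin and is selected through a β-lactamase gene that confers ampicillin/carbenicillin resistance.

The nuclease cassette lies on the reverse strand. A CMV enhancer and promoter, followed by a T7 promoter, drive a human-codon-optimised, synthetic AcCas12n coding sequence flanked by nuclear localisation signals, and the transcript ends at a bGH polyadenylation signal. The automated feature table does not annotate this coding sequence. It presumably occupies the unannotated stretch between the T7 promoter and the bGH signal. A separate human U6 RNA polymerase III promoter drives the engineered sgRNA scaffold (version V6). In this "empty" form the scaffold carries BsaI sites, so a target-specific spacer can be inserted by Golden Gate-style cloning.

The annotation also detects an hPGK promoter followed by a puromycin N-acetyltransferase sequence (called as a fragment) and an SV40 poly(A) signal. This suggests a puromycin selection cassette for transfected cells, although the catalogue entry does not mention it. Several lentiviral remnants are also present (cPPT/CTS and short Rev and nef fragments), but no LTRs or packaging signal are annotated, so the plasmid appears suited to transfection rather than viral packaging. Other small hits, such as the TcR, large T antigen and SV40 promoter fragments, look like backbone leftovers.

The plasmid serves as a single-vector starting point for cloning guides and testing AcCas12n-mediated genome editing in human cells.
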