Addgene plasmid #203811: pAcCas12nHS_RV6_empty
Purpose: Plasmid containing a CMV-driven NLS-AcCas12n-NLS (human-codonoptimized) cassette and a U6-driven sgRNA_V6 cassette (containing BsaI sites for spacer insertion). Carbenicillin resistance.
Depositing lab: Quanjiang Ji. Depositing organization: ShanghaiTech University. Publication: Cas12n nucleases, early evolutionary intermediates of type V CRISPR, comprise a distinct family of miniature genome editors. Chen W, Ma J, Wu Z, Wang Z, Zhang H, Fu W, Pan D, Shi J, Ji Q. Mol Cell. 2023 Jun 27:S1097-2765(23)00463-X. doi: 10.1016/j.molcel.2023.06.014. PubMed 37402371.
Backbone
  Vector backbone: Puc
  Vector type: CRISPR
Growth in bacteria
  Bacterial resistance: Ampicillin, 50 μg/mL
  Growth temperature: 37°C
  Growth strain: DH5alpha
  Copy number: High Copy
Gene/Insert
  Gene/Insert name: AcCas12nHS_RV6 (alt name: Cas12U4)
  Species: Synthetic
  Promoter: CMV
  Cloning method: Gibson Cloning
Terms and licenses: Academic/Nonprofit Terms; Industry Terms: Not Available to Industry
How to cite: pAcCas12nHS_RV6_empty was a gift from Quanjiang Ji (Addgene plasmid # 203811 ; http://n2t.net/addgene:203811 ; RRID:Addgene_203811)
